Addgene plasmid #80613: pBIG1c
Purpose: (Empty Backbone) pBIG1c - Step1 vector c (biGBac system for expression of protein complexes in insect cells)
Depositing lab: Jan-Michael Peters. Depositing organization: Research Institute of Molecular Pathology (IMP). Publication: biGBac enables rapid gene assembly for the expression of large multisubunit protein complexes. Weissmann F, Petzold G, VanderLinden R, Huis In 't Veld PJ, Brown NG, Lampert F, Westermann S, Stark H, Schulman BA, Peters JM. Proc Natl Acad Sci U S A. 2016 May 10;113(19):E2564-9. doi: 10.1073/pnas.1604935113. Epub 2016 Apr 25. PubMed 27114506.
Backbone
  Vector backbone: pBIG1c
  Backbone size (bp): 5915
  Vector type: Insect Expression
  Selectable markers: Gentamicin
Growth in bacteria
  Bacterial resistance: Ampicillin and Spectinomycin, 100 & 50 μg/mL
  Growth temperature: 37°C
  Growth strain: DH5alpha
  Copy number: Unknown
Gene/Insert
  Cloning method: Gibson Cloning
  Sequencing primers: 5′ TCAACAGGTTGAACTGCTGATC; 3′ GGTGTAGCGTCGTAAGCTAATAC
Terms and licenses: Academic/Nonprofit Terms; Industry Terms: Not Available to Industry
How to cite: pBIG1c was a gift from Jan-Michael Peters (Addgene plasmid # 80613 ; http://n2t.net/addgene:80613 ; RRID:Addgene_80613)
