[The description below was written by a language model from this plasmid's Addgene catalogue record and pLannotate feature annotations shown in this document.]
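Description:
pBIG1c is an empty 5,915 bp backbone from the biGBac system, a Gibson-assembly-based cloning scheme for building multigene constructs to express large protein complexes in insect cells through recombinant baculovirus. It is catalogued as the "step 1, vector c" recipient, meaning it is one of a lettered series of first-stage vectors into which gene expression cassettes are assembled. No insert is present, and the feature table shows no insect-cell promoter, so expression elements would have to arrive with the cassettes cloned into it.

In E. coli the plasmid replicates from a high-copy ColE1/pUC-type origin and also carries an f1 origin. It is maintained under ampicillin (β-lactamase with its own promoter) and spectinomycin (aadA aminoglycoside adenylyltransferase) selection. The functional core is a mini-Tn7 element bounded by Tn7R and Tn7L. Between these ends lie a gentamicin acetyltransferase gene driven by the class 1 integron Pc promoter, a loxP site and an HSV TK polyadenylation signal. This arrangement is characteristic of pFastBac-type transfer vectors: Tn7 transposition moves the segment between the two ends, together with the gentamicin marker, into a baculoviral bacmid, and the bacmid is then used to generate virus for insect-cell infection. The loxP site could allow Cre-mediated fusion with other plasmids, although the record does not describe such use.

Several annotations are short fragments, including pieces of an integrase, a second gentamicin resistance gene, an R6K γ origin and a bom region. They appear to be remnants of the vector's construction rather than functional parts.
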