Features (pLannotate 1.2.2; 16 found; start..end, strand, type, name):
    213..293     -  CDS            int (fragment): INT2_ECOLX - Protein inferred from homology: Swiss-Prot protein existence level 3. Putative integrase believed to be involved in the insertion of antibiotic resistance genes into plasmids and transposons. From Escherichia coli.
    379..435     +  CDS            GmR (fragment): gentamycin acetyltransferase; aacC1; confers resistance to gentamycin
    442..1233    +  CDS            SmR: aminoglycoside adenylyltransferase (Murphy, 1985); aadA; confers resistance to spectinomycin and streptomycin
   1274..1728    +  rep_origin     f1 ori (sequence partly withheld): f1 bacteriophage origin of replication; arrow indicates direction of (+) strand synthesis
   1754..1858    +  promoter       AmpR promoter: bla
   1859..2719    +  CDS            AmpR: β-lactamase; bla; confers resistance to ampicillin, carbenicillin, and related antibiotics
   2890..3478    +  rep_origin     ori: high-copy-number ColE1/pMB1/pBR322/pUC origin of replication
   3664..3715    -  misc_feature   bom (fragment): basis of mobility region from pBR322
   3783..4007    -  mobile_element Tn7R: mini-Tn7 element (right end of the Tn7 transposon) Tn7
   4074..4607    -  CDS            GmR: gentamycin acetyltransferase; aacC1; confers resistance to gentamycin
   4796..4824    -  promoter       Pc promoter: intI1 (promoter lies within the coding sequence); class 1 integron promoter
   4802..5164    -  CDS            YPR2_ECOLX (fragment): Protein predicted: Swiss-Prot protein existence level 4. From Escherichia coli.
   5164..5191    -  rep_origin     R6K γ ori (fragment): γ replication origin from E. coli plasmid R6K; requires the R6K initiator protein pi for replication
   5220..5253    +  protein_bind   loxP: Cre-mediated recombination occurs in the 8-bp core sequence (GCATACAT). Cre recombinase
   5343..5391    +  polyA_signal   HSV TK poly(A) signal: herpes simplex virus thymidine kinase polyadenylation signal (Cole and Stacy, 1985)
   5668..5833    -  mobile_element Tn7L: mini-Tn7 element (left end of the Tn7 transposon) Tn7
>Addgene plasmid #80613 | pBIG1c | addgene full sequence | sequence record 451459 | Addgene NGS Result
TTCTCTGTCACAGAATGAAAATTTTTCTGTCATCTCTTCGTTATTAATGTTTGTAATTGACTGAATATCA
ACGCTTATTTGCAGCCTGAACTGGGAGGCAGAATAAATGATCATATCGTCAATTATTACCTCCACGGGGA
GAGCCTGAGCAAACTGGCCTCAGGCATTTGAGAAGCACACGGTCACACTGCTTCCGGTAGTCAATAAACC
GGTAAGTAGCGTATGCGCTCACGCAACTGGTCCAGAACCTTGACCGAACGCAGCGGTGGTAACGGCGCAG
TGGCGGTTTTCATGGCTTGTTATGACTGTTTTTTTGGGGTACAGTCTATGCCTCGGGCATCCAAGCAGCA
AGCGCGTTACGCCGTGGGTCGATGTTTGATGTTATGGAGCAGCAACGATGTTACGCAGCAGGGCAGTCGC
CCTAAAACAAAGTTAAACATCATGAGGGAAGCGGTGATCGCCGAAGTATCGACTCAACTATCAGAGGTAG
TTGGCGTCATCGAGCGCCATCTCGAACCGACGTTGCTGGCCGTACATTTGTACGGCTCCGCAGTGGATGG
CGGCCTGAAGCCACACAGTGATATTGATTTGCTGGTTACGGTGACCGTAAGGCTTGATGAAACAACGCGG
CGAGCTTTGATCAACGACCTTTTGGAAACTTCGGCTTCCCCTGGAGAGAGCGAGATTCTCCGCGCTGTAG
AAGTCACCATTGTTGTGCACGACGACATCATTCCGTGGCGTTATCCAGCTAAGCGCGAACTGCAATTTGG
AGAATGGCAGCGCAATGACATTCTTGCAGGTATCTTCGAGCCAGCCACGATCGACATTGATCTGGCTATC
TTGCTGACAAAAGCAAGAGAACATAGCGTTGCCTTGGTAGGTCCAGCGGCGGAGGAACTCTTTGATCCGG
TTCCTGAACAGGATCTATTTGAGGCGCTAAATGAAACCTTAACGCTATGGAACTCGCCGCCCGACTGGGC
TGGCGATGAGCGAAATGTAGTGCTTACGTTGTCCCGCATTTGGTACAGCGCAGTAACCGGCAAAATCGCG
CCGAAGGATGTCGCTGCCGACTGGGCAATGGAGCGCCTGCCGGCCCAGTATCAGCCCGTCATACTTGAAG
CTAGACAGGCTTATCTTGGACAAGAAGAAGATCGCTTGGCCTCGCGCGCAGATCAGTTGGAAGAATTTGT
CCACTACGTGAAAGGCGAGATCACCAAGGTAGTCGGCAAATAATGTCTAACAATTCGTTCAAGCCGACGG
ATTGGCGAATGGG
[124 nt withheld, positions 1274-1397]
C
[91 nt withheld, positions 1399-1489]
A
[49 nt withheld, positions 1491-1539]
CCTTTGACGTTGGAGTCCACGTTCTT
[37 nt withheld, positions 1566-1602]
ACCCTATCTCGGTCTATTCTTTTGATTTATAAGGGATTTTGCCGATTTCGGCCTATTGGTTAAAAAATGA
GCTGATTTAACAAAAATTTAACGCGAATTTTAACAAAATATTAACGCTTACAATTTAGGTGGCACTTTTC
GGGGAAATGTGCGCGGAACCCCTATTTGTTTATTTTTCTAAATACATTCAAATATGTATCCGCTCATGAG
ACAATAACCCTGATAAATGCTTCAATAATATTGAAAAAGGAAGAGTATGAGTATTCAACATTTCCGTGTC
GCCCTTATTCCCTTTTTTGCGGCATTTTGCCTTCCTGTTTTTGCTCACCCAGAAACGCTGGTGAAAGTAA
AAGATGCTGAAGATCAGTTGGGTGCACGAGTGGGTTACATCGAACTGGATCTCAACAGCGGTAAGATCCT
TGAGAGTTTTCGCCCCGAAGAACGTTTTCCAATGATGAGCACTTTTAAAGTTCTGCTATGTGGCGCGGTA
TTATCCCGTATTGACGCCGGGCAAGAGCAACTCGGTCGCCGCATACACTATTCTCAGAATGACTTGGTTG
AGTACTCACCAGTCACAGAAAAGCATCTTACGGATGGCATGACAGTAAGAGAATTATGCAGTGCTGCCAT
AACCATGAGTGATAACACTGCGGCCAACTTACTTCTGACAACGATCGGAGGACCGAAGGAGCTAACCGCT
TTTTTGCACAACATGGGGGATCATGTAACTCGCCTTGATCGTTGGGAACCGGAGCTGAATGAAGCCATAC
CAAACGACGAGCGTGACACCACGATGCCTGTAGCAATGGCAACAACGTTGCGCAAACTATTAACTGGCGA
ACTACTTACTCTAGCTTCCCGGCAACAATTAATAGACTGGATGGAGGCGGATAAAGTTGCAGGACCACTT
CTGCGCTCGGCCCTTCCGGCTGGCTGGTTTATTGCTGATAAATCTGGAGCCGGTGAGCGTGGGTCTCGCG
GTATCATTGCAGCACTGGGGCCAGATGGTAAGCCCTCCCGTATCGTAGTTATCTACACGACGGGGAGTCA
GGCAACTATGGATGAACGAAATAGACAGATCGCTGAGATAGGTGCCTCACTGATTAAGCATTGGTAACTG
TCAGACCAAGTTTACTCATATATACTTTAGATTGATTTAAAACTTCATTTTTAATTTAAAAGGATCTAGG
TGAAGATCCTTTTTGATAATCTCATGACCAAAATCCCTTAACGTGAGTTTTCGTTCCACTGAGCGTCAGA
CCCCGTAGAAAAGATCAAAGGATCTTCTTGAGATCCTTTTTTTCTGCGCGTAATCTGCTGCTTGCAAACA
AAAAAACCACCGCTACCAGCGGTGGTTTGTTTGCCGGATCAAGAGCTACCAACTCTTTTTCCGAAGGTAA
CTGGCTTCAGCAGAGCGCAGATACCAAATACTATTCTTCTAGTGTAGCCGTAGTTAGGCCACCACTTCAA
GAACTCTGTAGCACCGCCTACATACCTCGCTCTGCTAATCCTGTTACCAGTGGCTGCTGCCAGTGGCGAT
AAGTCGTGTCTTACCGGGTTGGACTCAAGACGATAGTTACCGGATAAGGCGCAGCGGTCGGGCTGAACGG
GGGGTTCGTGCACACAGCCCAGCTTGGAGCGAACGACCTACACCGAACTGAGATACCTACAGCGTGAGCT
ATGAGAAAGCGCCACGCTTCCCGAAGGGAGAAAGGCGGACAGGTATCCGGTAAGCGGCAGGGTCGGAACA
GGAGAGCGCACGAGGGAGCTTCCAGGGGGAAACGCCTGGTATCTTTATAGTCCTGTCGGGTTTCGCCACC
TCTGACTTGAGCGTCGATTTTTGTGATGCTCGTCAGGGGGGCGGAGCCTATGGAAAAACGCCAGCAACGC
GGCCTTTTTACGGTTCCTGGCCTTTTGCTGGCCTTTTGCTCACATGTTCTTTCCTGCGTTATCCCCTGAT
TCTGTGGATAACCGTATTACCGCCTTTGAGTGAGCTGATACCGCTCGCCGCAGCCGAACGACCGAGCGCA
GCGAGTCAGTGAGCGAGGAAGCGGAAGAGCGCCTGATGCGGTATTTTCTCCTTACGCATCTGTGCGGTAT
TTCACACCGCATAGACCAGCCGCGTAACCTGGCAAAATCGGTTACGGTTGAGTAATAAATGGATGCCCTG
CGTAAGCGGGTGTGGGCGGACAATAAAGTCTTAAACTGAACAAAATAGATCTAAACTATGACAATAAAGT
CTTAAACTAGACAGAATAGTTGTAAACTGAAATCAGTCCAGTTATGCTGTGAAAAAGCATACTGGACTTT
TGTTATGGCTAAAGCAAACTCTTCATTTTCTGAAGTGCAAATTGCCCGTCGTATTAAAGAGGGGCGTGGC
CAAGGGCATGGTAAAGACTATATTCGCGGCGTTGTGACAATTTACCGAACAACTCCGCGGCCGGGAAGCC
GATCTCGGCTTGAACGAATTGTTAGGTGGCGGTACTTGGGTCGATATCAAAGTGCATCACTTCTTCCCGT
ATGCCCAACTTTGTATAGAGAGCCACTGCGGGATCGTCACCGTAATCTGCTTGCACGTAGATCACATAAG
CACCAAGCGCGTTGGCCTCATGCTTGAGGAGATTGATGAGCGCGGTGGCAATGCCCTGCCTCCGGTGCTC
GCCGGAGACTGCGAGATCATAGATATAGATCTCACTACGCGGCTGCTCAAACTTGGGCAGAACGTAAGCC
GCGAGAGCGCCAACAACCGCTTCTTGGTCGAAGGCAGCAAGCGCGATGAATGTCTTACTACGGAGCAAGT
TCCCGAGGTAATCGGAGTCCGGCTGATGTTGGGAGTAGGTGGCTACGTCTCCGAACTCACGACCGAAAAG
ATCAAGAGCAGCCCGCATGGATTTGACTTGGTCAGGGCCGAGCCTACATGTGCGAATGATGCCCATACTT
GAGCCACCTAACTTTGTTTTAGGGCGACTGCCCTGCTGCGTAACATCGTTGCTGCTGCGTAACATCGTTG
CTGCTCCATAACATCAAACATCGACCCACGGCGTAACGCGCTTGCTGCTTGGATGCCCGAGGCATAGACT
GTACAAAAAAACAGTCATAACAAGCCATGAAAACCGCCACTGCGCCGTTACCACCGCTGCGTTCGGTCAA
GGTTCTGGACCAGTTGCGTGAGCGCATACGCTACTTGCATTACAGTTTACGAACCGAACAGGCTTATGTC
AACTGGGTTTGTGCCTTCATCCGTTTCCACGGTGTGCGTCACCCGGCAACCTTGGGCAGCAGCGAAGTCG
AGGCATTTCTGTCCTGGCTGGCGAACGAGCGCAAGGTTTCGGTCTCCACGCATCGTCAGGCATTGGCGGC
CTTGCTGTTCTTCTACGGCAAGGTGCTGTGCACGGATCTGCCCTTGCTTCAGGAGATCGGTAGACCTCGG
CCGTCGCGGCGCTTGCCGGTGGTGCTGACCCCGGATGAAGTGGTTCGCATCCTCGGTTTTCTGGAAGGCG
AGCATCGTTTGTTCGCCCAGGACTCTAGCTATAGTTCTAGTGGTTGGCTACAGCTTTGTTTGTACTATCA
ACAGGTTGAACTGCTGATCAACAGATCCTCTACGCGGCCGCGGTACCATAACTTCGTATAGCATACATTA
TACGAAGTTATCTGGGTTTAAACTGGATACTATTGCACGTTTTTATCGAGGCTAACTGAAACACGGAAGG
AGACAATACCGGAAGGAACCCGCGCTATGACGGCAATAAAAAGACAGAATAAAACGCACGGGTGTTGGGT
CGTTTGTTCATAAACGCGGGGTTCGGTCCCAGGGCTGGCACTCTGTCAAGTGAACGCTCTATGGTCTAAA
GATTTAAATCTATATCTCAATCGGGGTTACGTCGATACCCCACCGAGACCCCATTGGGACCAATACGCCC
GCGTTTCTTCCTTTTCCCCACCCCAACCCCCAAGTTCGGGTGAAGGCCCAGGGCTCGCAGCCAACGTCGG
GGCGGCAAGCCCTGCCATAGCCACTACGGGTTAATTAAAAACCTAATGATGCCTGATGTTTAAACAGGAG
ATCCGAACCAGATAAGTGAAATCTAGTTCCAAACTATTTTGTCATTTTTAATTTTCGTATTAGCTTACGA
CGCTACACCCAGTTCCCATCTATTTTGTCACTCTTCCCTAAATAATCCTTAAAAACTCCATTTCCACCCC
TCCCAGTTCCCAACTATTTTGTCCGCCCACAGCGGGGCATTTTTCTTCCTGTTATGTTTTTAATCAAACA
TCCTGCCAACTCCATGTGACAAACCGTCATCTTCGGCTACTTT
