Features (pLannotate 1.2.2; 16 found; start..end, strand, type, name):
    213..293     -  CDS            int (fragment): INT2_ECOLX - Protein inferred from homology: Swiss-Prot protein existence level 3. Putative integrase believed to be involved in the insertion of antibiotic resistance genes into plasmids and transposons. From Escherichia coli.
    379..435     +  CDS            GmR (fragment): gentamycin acetyltransferase; aacC1; confers resistance to gentamycin
    442..1233    +  CDS            SmR: aminoglycoside adenylyltransferase (Murphy, 1985); aadA; confers resistance to spectinomycin and streptomycin
   1274..1728    +  rep_origin     f1 ori (sequence partly withheld): f1 bacteriophage origin of replication; arrow indicates direction of (+) strand synthesis
   1754..1858    +  promoter       AmpR promoter: bla
   1859..2719    +  CDS            AmpR: β-lactamase; bla; confers resistance to ampicillin, carbenicillin, and related antibiotics
   2890..3478    +  rep_origin     ori: high-copy-number ColE1/pMB1/pBR322/pUC origin of replication
   3664..3715    -  misc_feature   bom (fragment): basis of mobility region from pBR322
   3783..4007    -  mobile_element Tn7R: mini-Tn7 element (right end of the Tn7 transposon) Tn7
   4074..4607    -  CDS            GmR: gentamycin acetyltransferase; aacC1; confers resistance to gentamycin
   4796..4824    -  promoter       Pc promoter: intI1 (promoter lies within the coding sequence); class 1 integron promoter
   4802..5164    -  CDS            YPR2_ECOLX (fragment): Protein predicted: Swiss-Prot protein existence level 4. From Escherichia coli.
   5164..5191    -  rep_origin     R6K γ ori (fragment): γ replication origin from E. coli plasmid R6K; requires the R6K initiator protein pi for replication
   5220..5253    +  protein_bind   loxP: Cre-mediated recombination occurs in the 8-bp core sequence (GCATACAT). Cre recombinase
   5343..5391    +  polyA_signal   HSV TK poly(A) signal: herpes simplex virus thymidine kinase polyadenylation signal (Cole and Stacy, 1985)
   5668..5833    -  mobile_element Tn7L: mini-Tn7 element (left end of the Tn7 transposon) Tn7
>Addgene plasmid #80613 | pBIG1c | analyzer sequence | sequence record 158382
TTCTCTGTCACAGAATGAAAATTTTTCTGTCATCTCTTCGTTATTAATGTTTGTAATTGACTGAATATCA
ACGCTTATTTGCAGCCTGAACTGGGAGGCAGAATAAATGATCATATCGTCAATTATTACCTCCACGGGGA
GAGCCTGAGCAAACTGGCCTCAGGCATTTGAGAAGCACACGGTCACACTGCTTCCGGTAGTCAATAAACC
GGTAAGTAGCGTATGCGCTCACGCAACTGGTCCAGAACCTTGACCGAACGCAGCGGTGGTAACGGCGCAG
TGGCGGTTTTCATGGCTTGTTATGACTGTTTTTTTGGGGTACAGTCTATGCCTCGGGCATCCAAGCAGCA
AGCGCGTTACGCCGTGGGTCGATGTTTGATGTTATGGAGCAGCAACGATGTTACGCAGCAGGGCAGTCGC
CCTAAAACAAAGTTAAACATCATGAGGGAAGCGGTGATCGCCGAAGTATCGACTCAACTATCAGAGGTAG
TTGGCGTCATCGAGCGCCATCTCGAACCGACGTTGCTGGCCGTACATTTGTACGGCTCCGCAGTGGATGG
CGGCCTGAAGCCACACAGTGATATTGATTTGCTGGTTACGGTGACCGTAAGGCTTGATGAAACAACGCGG
CGAGCTTTGATCAACGACCTTTTGGAAACTTCGGCTTCCCCTGGAGAGAGCGAGATTCTCCGCGCTGTAG
AAGTCACCATTGTTGTGCACGACGACATCATTCCGTGGCGTTATCCAGCTAAGCGCGAACTGCAATTTGG
AGAATGGCAGCGCAATGACATTCTTGCAGGTATCTTCGAGCCAGCCACGATCGACATTGATCTGGCTATC
TTGCTGACAAAAGCAAGAGAACATAGCGTTGCCTTGGTAGGTCCAGCGGCGGAGGAACTCTTTGATCCGG
TTCCTGAACAGGATCTATTTGAGGCGCTAAATGAAACCTTAACGCTATGGAACTCGCCGCCCGACTGGGC
TGGCGATGAGCGAAATGTAGTGCTTACGTTGTCCCGCATTTGGTACAGCGCAGTAACCGGCAAAATCGCG
CCGAAGGATGTCGCTGCCGACTGGGCAATGGAGCGCCTGCCGGCCCAGTATCAGCCCGTCATACTTGAAG
CTAGACAGGCTTATCTTGGACAAGAAGAAGATCGCTTGGCCTCGCGCGCAGATCAGTTGGAAGAATTTGT
CCACTACGTGAAAGGCGAGATCACCAAGGTAGTCGGCAAATAATGTCTAACAATTCGTTCAAGCCGACGG
ATTGGCGAATGGG
[124 nt withheld, positions 1274-1397]
C
[91 nt withheld, positions 1399-1489]
A
[49 nt withheld, positions 1491-1539]
CCTTTGACGTTGGAGTCCACGTTCTT
[37 nt withheld, positions 1566-1602]
ACCCTATCTCGGTCTATTCTTTTGATTTATAAGGGATTTTGCCGATTTCGGCCTATTGGTTAAAAAATGA
GCTGATTTAACAAAAATTTAACGCGAATTTTAACAAAATATTAACGCTTACAATTTAGGTGGCACTTTTC
GGGGAAATGTGCGCGGAACCCCTATTTGTTTATTTTTCTAAATACATTCAAATATGTATCCGCTCATGAG
ACAATAACCCTGATAAATGCTTCAATAATATTGAAAAAGGAAGAGTATGAGTATTCAACATTTCCGTGTC
GCCCTTATTCCCTTTTTTGCGGCATTTTGCCTTCCTGTTTTTGCTCACCCAGAAACGCTGGTGAAAGTAA
AAGATGCTGAAGATCAGTTGGGTGCACGAGTGGGTTACATCGAACTGGATCTCAACAGCGGTAAGATCCT
TGAGAGTTTTCGCCCCGAAGAACGTTTTCCAATGATGAGCACTTTTAAAGTTCTGCTATGTGGCGCGGTA
TTATCCCGTATTGACGCCGGGCAAGAGCAACTCGGTCGCCGCATACACTATTCTCAGAATGACTTGGTTG
AGTACTCACCAGTCACAGAAAAGCATCTTACGGATGGCATGACAGTAAGAGAATTATGCAGTGCTGCCAT
AACCATGAGTGATAACACTGCGGCCAACTTACTTCTGACAACGATCGGAGGACCGAAGGAGCTAACCGCT
TTTTTGCACAACATGGGGGATCATGTAACTCGCCTTGATCGTTGGGAACCGGAGCTGAATGAAGCCATAC
CAAACGACGAGCGTGACACCACGATGCCTGTAGCAATGGCAACAACGTTGCGCAAACTATTAACTGGCGA
ACTACTTACTCTAGCTTCCCGGCAACAATTAATAGACTGGATGGAGGCGGATAAAGTTGCAGGACCACTT
CTGCGCTCGGCCCTTCCGGCTGGCTGGTTTATTGCTGATAAATCTGGAGCCGGTGAGCGTGGGTCTCGCG
GTATCATTGCAGCACTGGGGCCAGATGGTAAGCCCTCCCGTATCGTAGTTATCTACACGACGGGGAGTCA
GGCAACTATGGATGAACGAAATAGACAGATCGCTGAGATAGGTGCCTCACTGATTAAGCATTGGTAACTG
TCAGACCAAGTTTACTCATATATACTTTAGATTGATTTAAAACTTCATTTTTAATTTAAAAGGATCTAGG
TGAAGATCCTTTTTGATAATCTCATGACCAAAATCCCTTAACGTGAGTTTTCGTTCCACTGAGCGTCAGA
CCCCGTAGAAAAGATCAAAGGATCTTCTTGAGATCCTTTTTTTCTGCGCGTAATCTGCTGCTTGCAAACA
AAAAAACCACCGCTACCAGCGGTGGTTTGTTTGCCGGATCAAGAGCTACCAACTCTTTTTCCGAAGGTAA
CTGGCTTCAGCAGAGCGCAGATACCAAATACTGTTCTTCTAGTGTAGCCGTAGTTAGGCCACCACTTCAA
GAACTCTGTAGCACCGCCTACATACCTCGCTCTGCTAATCCTGTTACCAGTGGCTGCTGCCAGTGGCGAT
AAGTCGTGTCTTACCGGGTTGGACTCAAGACGATAGTTACCGGATAAGGCGCAGCGGTCGGGCTGAACGG
GGGGTTCGTGCACACAGCCCAGCTTGGAGCGAACGACCTACACCGAACTGAGATACCTACAGCGTGAGCT
ATGAGAAAGCGCCACGCTTCCCGAAGGGAGAAAGGCGGACAGGTATCCGGTAAGCGGCAGGGTCGGAACA
GGAGAGCGCACGAGGGAGCTTCCAGGGGGAAACGCCTGGTATCTTTATAGTCCTGTCGGGTTTCGCCACC
TCTGACTTGAGCGTCGATTTTTGTGATGCTCGTCAGGGGGGCGGAGCCTATGGAAAAACGCCAGCAACGC
GGCCTTTTTACGGTTCCTGGCCTTTTGCTGGCCTTTTGCTCACATGTTCTTTCCTGCGTTATCCCCTGAT
TCTGTGGATAACCGTATTACCGCCTTTGAGTGAGCTGATACCGCTCGCCGCAGCCGAACGACCGAGCGCA
GCGAGTCAGTGAGCGAGGAAGCGGAAGAGCGCCTGATGCGGTATTTTCTCCTTACGCATCTGTGCGGTAT
TTCACACCGCATAGACCAGCCGCGTAACCTGGCAAAATCGGTTACGGTTGAGTAATAAATGGATGCCCTG
CGTAAGCGGGTGTGGGCGGACAATAAAGTCTTAAACTGAACAAAATAGATCTAAACTATGACAATAAAGT
CTTAAACTAGACAGAATAGTTGTAAACTGAAATCAGTCCAGTTATGCTGTGAAAAAGCATACTGGACTTT
TGTTATGGCTAAAGCAAACTCTTCATTTTCTGAAGTGCAAATTGCCCGTCGTATTAAAGAGGGGCGTGGC
CAAGGGCATGGTAAAGACTATATTCGCGGCGTTGTGACAATTTACCGAACAACTCCGCGGCCGGGAAGCC
GATCTCGGCTTGAACGAATTGTTAGGTGGCGGTACTTGGGTCGATATCAAAGTGCATCACTTCTTCCCGT
ATGCCCAACTTTGTATAGAGAGCCACTGCGGGATCGTCACCGTAATCTGCTTGCACGTAGATCACATAAG
CACCAAGCGCGTTGGCCTCATGCTTGAGGAGATTGATGAGCGCGGTGGCAATGCCCTGCCTCCGGTGCTC
GCCGGAGACTGCGAGATCATAGATATAGATCTCACTACGCGGCTGCTCAAACTTGGGCAGAACGTAAGCC
GCGAGAGCGCCAACAACCGCTTCTTGGTCGAAGGCAGCAAGCGCGATGAATGTCTTACTACGGAGCAAGT
TCCCGAGGTAATCGGAGTCCGGCTGATGTTGGGAGTAGGTGGCTACGTCTCCGAACTCACGACCGAAAAG
ATCAAGAGCAGCCCGCATGGATTTGACTTGGTCAGGGCCGAGCCTACATGTGCGAATGATGCCCATACTT
GAGCCACCTAACTTTGTTTTAGGGCGACTGCCCTGCTGCGTAACATCGTTGCTGCTGCGTAACATCGTTG
CTGCTCCATAACATCAAACATCGACCCACGGCGTAACGCGCTTGCTGCTTGGATGCCCGAGGCATAGACT
GTACAAAAAAACAGTCATAACAAGCCATGAAAACCGCCACTGCGCCGTTACCACCGCTGCGTTCGGTCAA
GGTTCTGGACCAGTTGCGTGAGCGCATACGCTACTTGCATTACAGTTTACGAACCGAACAGGCTTATGTC
AACTGGGTTTGTGCCTTCATCCGTTTCCACGGTGTGCGTCACCCGGCAACCTTGGGCAGCAGCGAAGTCG
AGGCATTTCTGTCCTGGCTGGCGAACGAGCGCAAGGTTTCGGTCTCCACGCATCGTCAGGCATTGGCGGC
CTTGCTGTTCTTCTACGGCAAGGTGCTGTGCACGGATCTGCCCTTGCTTCAGGAGATCGGTAGACCTCGG
CCGTCGCGGCGCTTGCCGGTGGTGCTGACCCCGGATGAAGTGGTTCGCATCCTCGGTTTTCTGGAAGGCG
AGCATCGTTTGTTCGCCCAGGACTCTAGCTATAGTTCTAGTGGTTGGCTACAGCTTTGTTTGTACTATCA
ACAGGTTGAACTGCTGATCAACAGATCCTCTACGCGGCCGCGGTACCATAACTTCGTATAGCATACATTA
TACGAAGTTATCTGGGTTTAAACTGGATACTATTGCACGTTTTTATCGAGGCTAACTGAAACACGGAAGG
AGACAATACCGGAAGGAACCCGCGCTATGACGGCAATAAAAAGACAGAATAAAACGCACGGGTGTTGGGT
CGTTTGTTCATAAACGCGGGGTTCGGTCCCAGGGCTGGCACTCTGTCAAGTGAACGCTCTATGGTCTAAA
GATTTAAATCTATATCTCAATCGGGGTTACGTCGATACCCCACCGAGACCCCATTGGGACCAATACGCCC
GCGTTTCTTCCTTTTCCCCACCCCAACCCCCAAGTTCGGGTGAAGGCCCAGGGCTCGCAGCCAACGTCGG
GGCGGCAAGCCCTGCCATAGCCACTACGGGTTAATTAAAAACCTAATGATGCCTGATGTTTAAACAGGAG
ATCCGAACCAGATAAGTGAAATCTAGTTCCAAACTATTTTGTCATTTTTAATTTTCGTATTAGCTTACGA
CGCTACACCCAGTTCCCATCTATTTTGTCACTCTTCCCTAAATAATCCTTAAAAACTCCATTTCCACCCC
TCCCAGTTCCCAACTATTTTGTCCGCCCACAGCGGGGCATTTTTCTTCCTGTTATGTTTTTAATCAAACA
TCCTGCCAACTCCATGTGACAAACCGTCATCTTCGGCTACTTT
