>Addgene plasmid #80613 | pBIG1c | depositor partial sequence | sequence record 151900 | Region for insertion of GECs (SwaI) and excision of the PGC (PmeI)
ATAACTTCGTATAGCATACATTATACGAAGTTATCTGGGTTTAAACTGGATACTATTGCACGTTTTTATC
GAGGCTAACTGAAACACGGAAGGAGACAATACCGGAAGGAACCCGCGCTATGACGGCAATAAAAAGACAG
AATAAAACGCACGGGTGTTGGGTCGTTTGTTCATAAACGCGGGGTTCGGTCCCAGGGCTGGCACTCTGTC
AAGTGAACGCTCTATGGTCTAAAGATTTAAATCTATATCTCAATCGGGGTTACGTCGATACCCCACCGAG
ACCCCATTGGGACCAATACGCCCGCGTTTCTTCCTTTTCCCCACCCCAACCCCCAAGTTCGGGTGAAGGC
CCAGGGCTCGCAGCCAACGTCGGGGCGGCAAGCCCTGCCATAGCCACTACGGGTTAATTAAAAACCTAAT
GATGCCTGATGTTTAAACAGGAGATCCGAACCAGATAAGTGAAATCTAGTTCCAAACTAT
