>Addgene plasmid #80613 | pBIG1c | addgene partial sequence | sequence record 158379 | pCR8_R1 5'-cgaaccgaacaggcttatgt-3'
GGTGTGCGTCACCCGGCAACCTTGGGCAGCAGCGAAGTCGAGGCATTTCTGTCCTGGCTGGCGAACGAGC
GCAAGGTTTCGGTCTCCACGCATCGTCAGGCATTGGCGGCCTTGCTGTTCTTCTACGGCAAGGTGCTGTG
CACGGATCTGCCCTTGCTTCAGGAGATCGGTAGACCTCGGCCGTCGCGGCGCTTGCCGGTGGTGCTGACC
CCGGATGAAGTGGTTCGCATCCTCGGTTTTCTGGAAGGCGAGCATCGTTTGTTCGCCCAGGACTCTAGCT
ATAGTTCTAGTGGTTGGCTACAGCTTTGTTTGTACTATCAACAGGTTGAACTGCTGATCAACAGATCCTC
TACGCGGCCGCGGTACCATAACTTCGTATAGCATACATTATACGAAGTTATCTGGGTTTAAACTGGATAC
TATTGCACGTTTTTATCGAGGCTAACTGAAACACGGAAGGAGACAATACCGGAAGGAACCCGCGCTATGA
CGGCAATAAAAAGACAGAATAAAACGCACGGGTGTTGGGTCGTTTGTTCATAAACGCGGGGTTCGGTCCC
AGGGCTGGCACTCTGTCAAGTGAACGCTCTATGGTCTAAAGATTTAAATCTATATCTCAATCGGGGTTAC
GTCGATACCCCACCGAGACCCCATTGGGACCAATACGCCCGCGTTTCTTCCTTTTCCCCACCCCAACCCC
CAAGTTCGGGTGAAGGCCCAGGGCTCGCAGCCAACGTCGGGGCGGCAAGCCCTGCCATAGCCACTACGGG
TTAATTAAAAACCTAATGATGCCTGATGTTTAAACAGGAGATCCGAACCAGATAAGTGAAATCTAGTTCC
AAACTATTTTGTCATTTTTAATTTTCGTATTAGCTTACGACGCTACACCCAGTTCCCATCTATTTTGTCA
CTCTTCCCTAAATAATCCTTAAAAACTCCATTTCCACCCCTCCCAGTTCCCAAC
