>Addgene plasmid #80613 | pBIG1c | addgene partial sequence | sequence record 158380 | Tn7-end 5'-GGGGTGGAAATGGAGTTTTT-3'
GATGGGAACTGGGTGTAGCGTCGTAAGCTAATACGAAAATTAAAAATGACAAAATAGTTTGGAACTAGAT
TTCACTTATCTGGTTCGGATCTCCTGTTTAAACATCAGGCATCATTAGGTTTTTAATTAACCCGTAGTGG
CTATGGCAGGGCTTGCCGCCCCGACGTTGGCTGCGAGCCCTGGGCCTTCACCCGAACTTGGGGGTTGGGG
TGGGGAAAAGGAAGAAACGCGGGCGTATTGGTCCCAATGGGGTCTCGGTGGGGTATCGACGTAACCCCGA
TTGAGATATAGATTTAAATCTTTAGACCATAGAGCGTTCACTTGACAGAGTGCCAGCCCTGGGACCGAAC
CCCGCGTTTATGAACAAACGACCCAACACCCGTGCGTTTTATTCTGTCTTTTTATTGCCGTCATAGCGCG
GGTTCCTTCCGGTATTGTCTCCTTCCGTGTTTCAGTTAGCCTCGATAAAAACGTGCAATAGTATCCAGTT
TAAACCCAGATAACTTCGTATAATGTATGCTATACGAAGTTATGGTACCGCGGCCGCGTAGAGGATCTGT
TGATCAGCAGTTCAACCTGTTGATAGTACAAACAAAGCTGTAGCCAACCACTAGAACTATAGCTAGAGTC
CTGGGCGAACAAACGATGCTCGCCTTCCAGAAAACCGAGGATGCGAACCACTTCATCCGGGGTCAGCACC
ACCGGCAAGCGCCGCGACGGCCGAGGTCTACCGATCTCCTGAAGCAAGGGCAGATCCGTGCACAGCACCT
TGCCGTAGAAGAACAGCAAGGCCGCCAATGCCTGACGATGCGTGGAGACCGAAACCTTGCGCTCGTTCGC
CAGCCAGGACAGAAATGCCTCGACTTCGCTGCTGCCCAAGGTTGCCGGGTGACGCACACCGTGGAAACGG
ATGAAGGCACAAACCCAGTTGACATAAGCCTGTTCGGTTCGTAAACTGTAATGCAAGTAGCGTATG
